>Addgene plasmid #184855 | pMA5460 | addgene full sequence | sequence record 363834 | Addgene NGS Result
AATGAAAGACCCCACCTGTAGGTTTGGCAAGCTAGCTTAAGTAACGCCATTTTGCAAGGCATGGAAAATA
CATAACTGAGAATAGAGAAGTTCAGATCAAGGTTAGGAACAGAGAGACAGCAGAATATGGGCCAAACAGG
ATATCTGTGGTAAGCAGTTCCTGCCCCGGCTCAGGGCCAAGAACAGATGGTCCCCAGATGCGGTCCCGCC
CTCAGCAGTTTCTAGAGAACCATCAGATGTTTCCAGGGTGCCCCAAGGACCTGAAATGACCCTGTGCCTT
ATTTGAACTAACCAATCAGTTCGCTTCTCGCTTCTGTTCGCGCGCTTCTGCTCCCCGAGCTCAATAAAAG
AGCCCACAACCCCTCACTCGGGGCGCCAGTCCTCCGATTGACTGAGTCGCCCGGGTACCCGTATTCCCAA
TAAAGCCTCTTGCTGTTTGCATCCGAATCGTGGACTCGCTGATCCTTGGGAGGGTCTCCTCAGATTGATT
GACTGCCCACCTCGGGGGTCTTTCATTTGGAGGTTCCACCGAGATTTGGAGACCCCTGCCCAGGGACCAC
CGACCCCCCCGCCGGGAGGTAAGCTGGCCAGCGGTCGTTTCGTGTCTGTCTCTGTCTTTGTGCGTGTTTG
TGCCGGCATCTAGTGTTTGCGCCTGCGTCTGTACTAGTTGGCTAACTAGATCTGTATCTGGCGGTCCCGC
GGAAGAACTGACGAGTTCGTATTCCCGGCCGCAGCCCCTGGGAGACGTCCCAGCGGCCTCGGGGGCCCGT
TTTGTGGCCCATTCTGTATCAGTTAACCTACCCGAGTCGGACTTTTTGGAGCTCCGCCACTGTCCGAGGG
GTACGTGGCTTTGTTGGGGGACGAGAGACAGAGACACTTCCCGCCCCCGTCTGAATTTTTGCTTTCGGTT
TTACGCCGAAACCGCGCCGCGCGTCTTGTCTGCTGCAGCATCGTTCTGTGTTGTCTCTGTCTGACTGTGT
TTCTGTATTTGTCTGAAAATTAGCTCGACAAAGTTAAGTAATAGTCCCTCTCTCCAAGCTCACTTACAGG
CGGCCGGGCTGCAGGAATTATTCTTACTCCACACAGGCATAGCTACGCCCCCAACTGAGAGAACTCAAAG
GTTACCCCAGTTGGGGCACTACACGCGATCGAATTCGCCACCATGGCGTTTCTCCGAAGCATGTGGGGCG
TGCTGAGTGCCCTGGGAAGGTCTGGAGCAGAGCTGTGCACCGGCTGTGGAAGTCGACTGCGCTCCCCCTT
CAGTTTTGTGTATTTACCGAGGTGGTTTTCATCTGTCTTGGCAAGTTGTCCAAAGAAACCTGTAAGTTCT
TACCTTCGATTTTCTAAAGAACAACTACCCATATTTAAAGCTCAGAACCCAGATGCAAAAACTACAGAAC
TAATTAGAAGAATTGCCCAGCGTTGGAGGGAACTTCCTGATTCAAAGAAAAAAATATATCAAGATGCTTA
TAGGGCGGAGTGGCAGGTATATAAAGAAGAGATAAGCAGATTTAAAGAACAGCTAACTCCAAGTCAGATT
ATGTCTTTGGAAAAAGAAATCATGGACAAACATTTAAAAAGGAAAGCTATGACAAAAAAAAAAGAGTTAA
CACTGCTTGGAAAACCAAAAAGACCTCGTTCAGCTTATAACGTTTATGTAGCTGAAAGATTCCAAGAAGC
TAAGGGTGATTCACCGCAGGAAAAGCTGAAGACTGTAAAGGAAAACTGGAAAAATCTGTCTGACTCTGAA
AAGGAATTATATATTCAGCATGCTAAAGAGGACGAAACTCGTTATCATAATGAAATGAAGTCTTGGGAAG
AACAAATGATTGAAGTTGGACGAAAGGATCTTCTACGTCGCACAATAAAGAAACAACGAAAATATGGTGC
TGAGGAGTGTTAACTCGAGGTCGACGGTATCGATAAGCTTGATCGCGTGTGGAGTACGCGCCCGGGGAGC
CCAAGGGCACGCCCTGGCACCCGCACCGCCAAGTACATCCCAAGCAATAACTGATCCCCCGGCCGCCCCC
TCTCCCTCCCCCCCCCCNTAACGTTACTGGCCGAAGCCGCTTGGAATAAGGCCGGTGTGCGTTTGTCTAT
ATGTTATTTTCCACCATATTGCCGTCTTTTGGCAATGTGAGGGCCCGGAAACCTGGCCCTGTCTTCTTGA
CGAGCATTCCTAGGGGTCTTTCCCCTCTCGCCAAAGGAATGCAAGGTCTGTTGAATGTCGTGAAGGAAGC
AGTTCCTCTGGAAGCTTCTTGAAGACAAACAACGTCTGTAGCGACCCTTTGCAGGCAGCGGAACCCCCCA
CCTGGCGACAGGTGCCTCTGCGGCCAAAAGCCACGTGTATAAGATACACCTGCAAAGGCGGCACAACCCC
AGTGCCACGTTGTGAGTTGGATAGTTGTGGAAAGAGTCAAATGGCTCTCCTCAAGCGTATTCAACAAGGG
GCTGAAGGATGCCCAGAAGGTACCCCATTGTATGGGATCTGATCTGGGGCCTCGGTGCACATGCTTTACA
TGTGTTTAGTCGAGGTTAAAAAAACGTCTAGGCCCCCCGAACCACGGGGACGTGGTTTCCCTTTGAAAAA
CACGATAATACCATGGCCATTGAACAAGATGGATTGCACGCAGGTTCTCCGGCCGCTTGGGTGGAGAGGC
TATTCGGCTATGACTGGGCACAACAGACAATCGGCTGCTCTGATGCCGCCGTGTTCCGGCTGTCAGCGCA
GGGGCGCCCGGTTCTTTTTGTCAAGACCGACCTGTCCGGTGCCCTGAATGAACTGCAAGACGAGGCAGCG
CGGCTATCGTGGCTGGCCACGACGGGCGTTCCTTGCGCAGCTGTGCTCGACGTTGTCACTGAAGCGGGAA
GGGACTGGCTGCTATTGGGCGAAGTGCCGGGGCAGGATCTCCTGTCATCTCACCTTGCTCCTGCCGAGAA
AGTATCCATCATGGCTGATGCAATGCGGCGGCTGCATACGCTTGATCCGGCTACCTGCCCATTCGACCAC
CAAGCGAAACATCGCATCGAGCGAGCACGTACTCGGATGGAAGCCGGTCTTGTCGATCAGGATGATCTGG
ACGAAGAGCATCAGGGGCTCGCGCCAGCCGAACTGTTCGCCAGGCTCAAGGCGAGCATGCCCGACGGCGA
GGATCTCGTCGTGACCCACGGCGATGCCTGCTTGCCGAATATCATGGTGGAAAATGGCCGCTTTTCTGGA
TTCATCGACTGTGGCCGGCTGGGTGTGGCGGACCGCTATCAGGACATAGCGTTGGCTACCCGTGATATTG
CTGAAGAGCTTGGCGGCGAATGGGCTGACCGCTTCCTCGTGCTTTACGGTATCGCCGCTCCCGATTCGCA
GCGCATCGCCTTCTATCGCCTTCTTGACGAGTTCTTCTGAGTCCGGACTCAGATCCAGCGCTGATAACCC
AGCCTCCACCACAAACAAGGATGCCGGTACCGGCCGATAATCAACCTCTGGATTACAAAATTTGTGAAAG
ATTGACTGGTATTCTTAACTATGTTGCTCCTTTTACGCTATGTGGATACGCTGCTTTAATGCCTTTGTAT
CATGCTATTGCTTCCCGTATGGCTTTCATTTTCTCCTCCTTGTATAAATCCTGGTTGCTGTCTCTTTATG
AGGAGTTGTGGCCCGTTGTCAGGCAACGTGGCGTGGTGTGCACTGTGTTTGCTGACGCAACCCCCACTGG
TTGGGGCATTGCCACCACCTGTCAGCTCCTTTCCGGGACTTTCGCTTTCCCCCTCCCTATTGCCACGGCG
GAACTCATCGCCGCCTGCCTTGCCCGCTGCTGGACAGGGGCTCGGCTGTTGGGCACTGACAATTCCGTGG
TGTTGTCGGGGAAATCATCGTCCTTTCCTTGGCTGCTCGCCTGTGTTGCCACCTGGATTCTGCGCGGGAC
GTCCTTCTGCTACGTCCCTTCGGCCCTCAATCCAGCGGACCTTCCTTCCCGCGGCCTGCTGCCGGCTCTG
CGGCCTCTTCCGCGTCTTCGCCTTCGCCCTCAGACGAGTCGGATCTCCCTTTGGGCCGCCTCCCCGCATC
GGCCCACCACCACCACCACCACATGTGAATGATCCAAGCTTATCGATAGGCCTAGGCCTATCGATAGGCC
TAGGCCTATCGATAGGCCTAACACGAGCCATAGATAAAATAAAAGATTTTATTTAGTCTCCAGAAAAAGG
GGGGAATGAAAGACCCCACCTGTAGGTTTGGCAAGCTAGCTGCAGTAACGCCATTTTGCAAGGCATGGAA
AAATACCAAACCAAGAATAGAGAAGTTCAGATCAAGGGCGGGTACATGAAAATAGCTAACGTTGGGCCAA
ACAGGATATCTGCGGTGAGCAGTTTCGGCCCCGGCCCGGGGCCAAGAACAGATGGTCACCGCAGTTTCGG
CCCCGGCCCGAGGCCAAGAACAGATGGTCCCCAGATATGGCCCAACCCTCAGCAGTTTCTTAAGACCCAT
CAGATGTTTCCAGGCTCCCCCAAGGACCTGAAATGACCCTGCGCCTTATTTGAATTAACCAATCAGCCTG
CTTCTCGCTTCTGTTCGCGCGCTTCTGCTTCCCGAGCTCTATAAAAGAGCTCACAACCCCTCACTCGGCG
CGCCAGTCCTCCGACAGACTGAGTCGCCCGGGTACCCGTGTTCTCAATAAACCCTCTTGCAGTTGCATCC
GACTCGTGGTCTCGCTGTTCCTTGGGAGGGTCTCCTCTGAGTGATTGACTACCCGTCAGCGGGGGTCTTT
CAGTAGGATCTCGACCGATGCCCTTGAGAGCCTTCAACCCAGTCAGCTCCTTCCGGTGGGCGCGGGGCAT
GACTATCGTCGCCGCACTTATGACTGTCTTCTTTATCATGCAACTCGTAGGACAGGTGCCGGCAGCGCTC
TGGGTCATTTTCGGCGAGGACCGCTTTCGCTGGAGCGCGACGATGATCGGCCTGTCGCTTGCGGTATTCG
GAATCTTGCACGCCCTCGCTCAAGCCTTCGTCACTGGTCCCGCCACCAAACGTTTCGGCGAGAAGCAGGC
CATTATCGCCGGCATGGCGGCCGACGCGCTGGGCTACGTCTTGCTGGCGTTCGCGACGCGAGGCTGGATG
GCCTTCCCCATTATGATTCTTCTCGCTTCCGGCGGCATCGGGATGCCCGCGTTGCAGGCCATGCTGTCCA
GGCAGGTAGATGACGACCATCAGGGACAGCTTCAAGGATCGCTCGCGGCTCTTACCAGCCTAACTTCGAT
CATTGGACCGCTGATCGTCACGGCGATTTATGCCGCCTCGGCGAGCACATGGAACGGGTTGGCATGGATT
GTAGGCGCCTGATGCGGTATTTTCTCCTTACGCATCTGTGCGGTATTTCACACCGCATATGGTGCACTCT
CAGTACAATCTGCTCTGATGCCGCATAGTTAAGCCAGCCCCGACACCCGCCAACACCCGCTGACGCGCCC
TGACGGGCTTGTCTGCTCCCGGCATCCGCTTACAGACAAGCTGTGACCGTCTCCGGGAGCTGCATGTGTC
AGAGGTTTTCACCGTCATCACCGAAACGCGCGAGACGAAAGGGCCTCGTGATACGCCTATTTTTATAGGT
TAATGTCATGATAATAATGGTTTCTTAGACGTCAGGTGGCACTTTTCGGGGAAATGTGCGCGGAACCCCT
ATTTGTTTATTTTTCTAAATACATTCAAATATGTATCCGCTCATGAGACAATAACCCTGATAAATGCTTC
AATAATATTGAAAAAGGAAGAGTATGAGTATTCAACATTTCCGTGTCGCCCTTATTCCCTTTTTTGCGGC
ATTTTGCCTTCCTGTTTTTGCTCACCCAGAAACGCTGGTGAAAGTAAAAGATGCTGAAGATCAGTTGGGT
GCACGAGTGGGTTACATCGAACTGGATCTCAACAGCGGTAAGATCCTTGAGAGTTTTCGCCCCGAAGAAC
GTTTTCCAATGATGAGCACTTTTAAAGTTCTGCTATGTGGCGCGGTATTATCCCGTATTGACGCCGGGCA
AGAGCAACTCGGTCGCCGCATACACTATTCTCAGAATGACTTGGTTGAGTACTCACCAGTCACAGAAAAG
CATCTTACGGATGGCATGACAGTAAGAGAATTATGCAGTGCTGCCATAACCATGAGTGATAACACTGCGG
CCAACTTACTTCTGACAACGATCGGAGGACCGAAGGAGCTAACCGCTTTTTTGCACAACATGGGGGATCA
TGTAACTCGCCTTGATCGTTGGGAACCGGAGCTGAATGAAGCCATACCAAACGACGAGCGTGACACCACG
ATGCCTGTAGCAATGGCAACAACGTTGCGCAAACTATTAACTGGCGAACTACTTACTCTAGCTTCCCGGC
AACAATTAATAGACTGGATGGAGGCGGATAAAGTTGCAGGACCACTTCTGCGCTCGGCCCTTCCGGCTGG
CTGGTTTATTGCTGATAAATCTGGAGCCGGTGAGCGTGGGTCTCGCGGTATCATTGCAGCACTGGGGCCA
GATGGTAAGCCCTCCCGTATCGTAGTTATCTACACGACGGGGAGTCAGGCAACTATGGATGAACGAAATA
GACAGATCGCTGAGATAGGTGCCTCACTGATTAAGCATTGGTAACTGTCAGACCAAGTTTACTCATATAT
ACTTTAGATTGATTTAAAACTTCATTTTTAATTTAAAAGGATCTAGGTGAAGATCCTTTTTGATAATCTC
ATGACCAAAATCCCTTAACGTGAGTTTTCGTTCCACTGAGCGTCAGACCCCGTAGAAAAGATCAAAGGAT
CTTCTTGAGATCCTTTTTTTCTGCGCGTAATCTGCTGCTTGCAAACAAAAAAACCACCGCTACCAGCGGT
GGTTTGTTTGCCGGATCAAGAGCTACCAACTCTTTTTCCGAAGGTAACTGGCTTCAGCAGAGCGCAGATA
CCAAATACTGTTCTTCTAGTGTAGCCGTAGTTAGGCCACCACTTCAAGAACTCTGTAGCACCGCCTACAT
ACCTCGCTCTGCTAATCCTGTTACCAGTGGCTGCTGCCAGTGGCGATAAGTCGTGTCTTACCGGGTTGGA
CTCAAGACGATAGTTACCGGATAAGGCGCAGCGGTCGGGCTGAACGGGGGGTTCGTGCACACAGCCCAGC
TTGGAGCGAACGACCTACACCGAACTGAGATACCTACAGCGTGAGCTATGAGAAAGCGCCACGCTTCCCG
AAGGGAGAAAGGCGGACAGGTATCCGGTAAGCGGCAGGGTCGGAACAGGAGAGCGCACGAGGGAGCTTCC
AGGGGGAAACGCCTGGTATCTTTATAGTCCTGTCGGGTTTCGCCACCTCTGACTTGAGCGTCGATTTTTG
TGATGCTCGTCAGGGGGGCGGAGCCTATGGAAAAACGCCAGCAACGCGGCCTTTTTACGGTTCCTGGCCT
TTTGCTGGCCTTTTGCTCACATGTTCTTTCCTGCGTTATCCCCTGATTCTGTGGATAACCGTATTACCGC
CTTTGAGTGAGCTGATACCGCTCGCCGCAGCCGAACGACCGAGCGCAGCGAGTCAGTGAGCGAGGAAGCG
GAAGAGCGCCCAATACGCAAACCGCCTCTCCCCGCGCGTTGGCCGATTCATTAATGCAGGGTCGAGGGGG
GGCCCGCGATTAGTCCAATTTGTTAAAGACAGGATATCAGTGGTCCAGGCTCTAGTTTTGACTCAACAAT
ATCACCAGCTGAAGCCTATAGAGTACGAGCCATAGATAGAATAAAAGATTTTATTTAGTCTCCAGAAAAA
GGGGGG
Features (pLannotate 1.2.2; 21 found; start..end, strand, type, name):
      1..517     +  LTR            5' LTR: 5' long terminal repeat from murine embryonic stem cell virus
    656..757     +  ncRNA          Gammaretro CES: Accession: RF00374 - Gammaretrovirus core encapsidation signal
    797..1000    +  CDS            GGAG_MLVAV (fragment): Experimental evidence at protein level: Swiss-Prot protein existence level 1. Plays a role in viral particle release. Presumably acts by facilitating the fission of the virion bud at the cell surface (PubMed:17267509, PubMed:22828015). May prevent the antiviral activity of murine APOBEC3 (PubMed:25505062, PubMed:23671100, PubMed:20702647). From AKV murine leukemia virus (AKR (endogenous) murine leukemia virus).
   1026..1051    +  misc_feature   pol region (fragment): Moloney murine leukemia virus (MMLV) pol region containing the splice acceptor site
   1093..1142    -  protein_bind   phage φC31 attP (fragment): attachment site of phage φC31 phage φC31 integrase
   1163..1900    +  CDS            TFAM: TFAM_HUMAN - Also known as TCF6, TCF6L2. Experimental evidence at protein level: Swiss-Prot protein existence level 1. Binds to the mitochondrial light strand promoter and functions in mitochondrial transcription regulation (PubMed:29445193, PubMed:32183942). Component of the mitochondrial transcription initiation complex, composed at least of TFB2M, TFAM and POLRMT that is required for basal transcription of mitochondrial DNA (PubMed:29149603). In this complex, TFAM recruits POLRMT to a specific promoter whereas TFB2M induces structural changes in POLRMT to enable promoter opening and trappin
   1904..1933    -  misc_feature   MCS (fragment): pBluescript multiple cloning site
   1947..1980    -  protein_bind   attB: minimal attB site for the φC31 integrase (Groth et al., 2000) phage φC31 integrase
   2027..2609    +  misc_feature   IRES2: internal ribosome entry site (IRES) of the encephalomyocarditis virus (EMCV)
   2609..3400    +  CDS            NeoR/KanR: aminoglycoside phosphotransferase from Tn5; aph(3')-II (or nptII); confers resistance to neomycin, kanamycin, and G418 (Geneticin®)
   3469..4057    +  misc_feature   WPRE: woodchuck hepatitis virus posttranscriptional regulatory element
   4064..4082    +  CDS            9xHis (fragment): 9xHis affinity tag
   4245..4652    +  promoter       SFFV promoter: spleen focus-forming virus long terminal repeat (LTR) promoter
   4771..5329    +  CDS            TcR (fragment): tetracycline efflux protein; tet; confers resistance to tetracycline
   5328..5427    -  misc_feature   bom (fragment): basis of mobility region from pBR322
   5529..5564    -  CDS            rop (fragment): Rop protein, which maintains plasmids at low copy number; rop
   5659..5763    +  promoter       AmpR promoter: bla
   5764..6624    +  CDS            AmpR: β-lactamase; bla; confers resistance to ampicillin, carbenicillin, and related antibiotics
   6795..7383    +  rep_origin     ori: high-copy-number ColE1/pMB1/pBR322/pUC origin of replication
   7566..7619    +  CDS            lacI (fragment): lac repressor; lacI; The lac repressor binds to the lac operator to inhibit transcription in E. coli. This inhibition can be relieved by adding lactose or isopropyl-β-D-thiogalactopyranoside (IPTG).
   7637..7735    +  CDS            env (fragment): murine leukemia virus gPr80 envelope polyprotein precursor; env; proteolytically cleaved into gp70SU and p15TM subunits
