[The description below was written by a language model from this plasmid's Addgene catalogue record and pLannotate feature annotations shown in this document.]
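Description:
pMA5460 is a gammaretroviral mammalian expression vector built on the pMA4659 backbone, designed to deliver a wild-type human TFAM gene that can later be removed by PhiC31 integrase. In bacteria it is maintained through a high-copy ColE1/pUC-type origin and selected with ampicillin via the bla gene. Short annotated fragments of TcR, bom, rop, lacI and env appear to be backbone remnants rather than functional elements. The catalogue lists a total size of 7,792 bp, while the sequenced record behind the feature table is 7,776 nt, a small discrepancy that the record does not explain.

The viral portion begins with a murine embryonic stem cell virus 5' LTR, which the record names as the promoter. It is followed by the gammaretroviral core encapsidation signal, a gag-derived fragment and a short pol fragment carrying the splice acceptor, which together support packaging of the genomic RNA into virions. The TFAM coding sequence, cloned between EcoRI and XhoI, is flanked by a φC31 attP fragment upstream and a minimal attB site downstream. Expression of PhiC31 integrase should therefore recombine the two sites and excise TFAM from the integrated provirus. Downstream of attB, an EMCV IRES drives translation of NeoR from the same transcript, so transduced cells can be selected with G418, and this cassette lies outside the excisable segment. A WPRE follows to enhance transcript expression, and an SFFV LTR-derived promoter annotation sits where the 3' LTR would be expected.

According to the associated publication title, the construct belongs to a method for in situ reverse genetic analysis of proteins involved in mitochondrial DNA replication, with TFAM supplied as a removable copy.
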