Addgene plasmid #184855: pMA5460
Purpose: Encodes G418 resistance and PhiC31-excisable hTFAM gene
Depositing lab: Mikhail Alexeyev. Depositing organization: University of South Alabama. Publication: A Method for In Situ Reverse Genetic Analysis of Proteins Involved mtDNA Replication. Kozhukhar N, Spadafora D, Rodriguez YAR, Alexeyev MF. Cells. 2022 Jul 11;11(14). pii: cells11142168. doi: 10.3390/cells11142168. PubMed 35883613.
Backbone
  Vector backbone: pMA4659
  Backbone manufacturer: Alexeyev lab
  Backbone size w/o insert (bp): 7130
  Total vector size (bp): 7792
  Vector type: Mammalian Expression, Retroviral ; PhiC31 attP-attB recombination/excision
  Selectable markers: Neomycin (select with G418)
Growth in bacteria
  Bacterial resistance: Ampicillin, 100 μg/mL
  Growth temperature: 37°C
  Growth strain: NEB Stable
  Copy number: High Copy
Gene/Insert
  Gene/Insert name: TFAM
  Species: H. sapiens (human)
  Insert size (bp): 753
  Mutation: WT
  Entrez Gene: TFAM (a.k.a. MTDPS15, MTTF1, MTTFA, TCF6, TCF6L1, TCF6L2, TCF6L3)
  Promoter: LTR
  Cloning method: Restriction Enzyme; 5′ cloning site EcoRI (not destroyed); 3′ cloning site XhoI (not destroyed)
  Sequencing primers: 5′ acctacccgagtcggacttt
Terms and licenses: Academic/Nonprofit Terms; Industry Terms: Not Available to Industry
How to cite: pMA5460 was a gift from Mikhail Alexeyev (Addgene plasmid # 184855 ; http://n2t.net/addgene:184855 ; RRID:Addgene_184855)
